Addgene plasmid #233230: Vh-Clover-CC-S1-mRuby2-Vt
Purpose: Vinculin FRET tension sensor with coiled-coil S1 domain
Depositing lab: Khalid Salaita. Depositing organization: Emory University. Publication: Digital and Tunable Genetically Encoded Tension Sensors Based on Engineered Coiled-Coils. Liu S, Liu J, Foote A, Ogasawara H, Al Abdullatif S, Batista VS, Salaita K. Angew Chem Int Ed Engl. 2025 Jan 13:e202407359. doi: 10.1002/anie.202407359. PubMed 39805005.
Backbone
  Vector backbone: pcDNA3.1(+)
  Backbone size w/o insert (bp): 5402
  Vector type: Mammalian Expression
Growth in bacteria
  Bacterial resistance: Ampicillin, 100 μg/mL
  Growth temperature: 30°C
  Growth strain: DH5alpha
  Copy number: High Copy
Gene/Insert
  Gene/Insert name: Vh-Clover-CC-S1-mRuby2-Vt
  Species: Synthetic
  Insert size (bp): 4836
  Mutation: Residues 1-228 of Clover, residues 1-3 deleted from mRuby2
  Promoter: CMV
  Cloning method: Gibson Cloning
  Sequencing primers: 5′ T11; 3′ BGH
Terms and licenses: Academic/Nonprofit Terms; Industry Terms: Not Available to Industry
How to cite: Vh-Clover-CC-S1-mRuby2-Vt was a gift from Khalid Salaita (Addgene plasmid # 233230 ; http://n2t.net/addgene:233230 ; RRID:Addgene_233230)
