[The description below was written by a language model from this plasmid's Addgene catalogue record and pLannotate feature annotations shown in this document.]
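Description:
Vh-Clover-CC-S1-mRuby2-Vt is a mammalian expression plasmid built on the pcDNA3.1(+) backbone that encodes a genetically encoded FRET tension sensor based on vinculin. It is propagated in E. coli through a high-copy ColE1/pUC-type origin with ampicillin selection from the β-lactamase gene, and it also carries an f1 phage origin. For selection in mammalian cells, the backbone provides a neomycin/kanamycin phosphotransferase gene driven by the SV40 enhancer/early promoter and terminated by the SV40 poly(A) signal. Several small annotated fragments (a truncated HIV-1 LTR, ble, lacI, bom) are short partial matches that appear to be backbone remnants rather than functional parts.

The payload is a single synthetic open reading frame of about 4.8 kb, transcribed from the CMV immediate-early enhancer/promoter and ended by the bovine growth hormone polyadenylation signal. A T7 promoter lies just upstream of the coding sequence. The automated annotation labels the whole reading frame as chicken vinculin, without resolving the internal modules. According to the catalogue fields, however, the fusion consists of the vinculin head (Vh), the green donor Clover (residues 1-228), an engineered coiled-coil domain designated S1, the red acceptor mRuby2 (lacking its first three residues), and the vinculin tail (Vt). Placing the Clover–coiled-coil–mRuby2 module between head and tail puts it in the path of force carried by vinculin. In sensors of this design, mechanical load that separates the fluorophores lowers FRET efficiency, here presumably by opening the coiled-coil. The construct is intended for transfection into mammalian cells to report tension across vinculin, and it belongs to a set of coiled-coil-based tension sensors described as digital and tunable.
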