Features (pLannotate 1.2.2; 20 found; start..end, strand, type, name):
     28..80      -  misc_feature   bom (fragment): basis of mobility region from pBR322
    235..614     +  enhancer       CMV enhancer: human cytomegalovirus immediate early enhancer
    615..818     +  promoter       CMV promoter: human cytomegalovirus (CMV) immediate early promoter
    814..847     +  LTR            5' LTR (truncated) (fragment): truncated 5' long terminal repeat (LTR) from HIV-1
    863..881     +  promoter       T7 promoter: promoter for bacteriophage T7 RNA polymerase
    920..5752    +  CDS            VCL: VINC_CHICK - Also known as VINC1. Experimental evidence at protein level: Swiss-Prot protein existence level 1. Actin filament (F-actin)-binding protein involved in cell- matrix adhesion and cell-cell adhesion. Regulates cell-surface E- cadherin expression and potentiates mechanosensing by the E-cadherin complex. May also play important roles in cell morphology and locomotion. From Gallus gallus (Chicken).
   5832..6056    +  polyA_signal   bGH poly(A) signal: bovine growth hormone polyadenylation signal
   6060..6081    +  promoter       SV40 promoter (fragment): SV40 enhancer and early promoter
   6102..6530    +  rep_origin     f1 ori (sequence partly withheld): f1 bacteriophage origin of replication; arrow indicates direction of (+) strand synthesis
   6544..6873    +  promoter       SV40 promoter: SV40 enhancer and early promoter
   6940..7731    +  CDS            neo: KKA2_KLEPN - Also known as kan, nptII. Experimental evidence at protein level: Swiss-Prot protein existence level 1. Resistance to kanamycin, neomycin, paromomycin, ribostamycin, butirosin and gentamicin B. From Klebsiella pneumoniae.
   7755..7913    +  CDS            ble (fragment): BLE_KLEPN - Experimental evidence at protein level: Swiss-Prot protein existence level 1. Binding protein with a strong affinity to the bleomycin family of antibiotics. Binds to CL990; an antimitotic-antibiotic compound. From Klebsiella pneumoniae.
   7908..8029    +  polyA_signal   SV40 poly(A) signal: SV40 polyadenylation signal
   8102..8118    -  protein_bind   lac operator: The lac repressor binds to the lac operator to inhibit transcription in E. coli. This inhibition can be relieved by adding lactose or isopropyl-β-D-thiogalactopyranoside (IPTG). lac repressor encoded by lacI
   8126..8156    -  promoter       lac promoter: promoter for the E. coli lac operon
   8171..8192    -  protein_bind   CAP binding site: CAP binding activates transcription in the presence of cAMP. E. coli catabolite activator protein
   8205..8297    -  CDS            lacI (fragment): lac repressor; lacI; The lac repressor binds to the lac operator to inhibit transcription in E. coli. This inhibition can be relieved by adding lactose or isopropyl-β-D-thiogalactopyranoside (IPTG).
   8480..9068    -  rep_origin     ori: high-copy-number ColE1/pMB1/pBR322/pUC origin of replication
   9239..10099   -  CDS            AmpR: β-lactamase; bla; confers resistance to ampicillin, carbenicillin, and related antibiotics
  10100..10204   -  promoter       AmpR promoter: bla
>Addgene plasmid #233230 | Vh-Clover-CC-S1-mRuby2-Vt | addgene full sequence | sequence record 462982 | Addgene NGS Result
GACGGATCGGGAGATCTCCCGATCCCCTATGGTGCACTCTCAGTACAATCTGCTCTGATGCCGCATAGTT
AAGCCAGTATCTGCTCCCTGCTTGTGTGTTGGAGGTCGCTGAGTAGTGCGCGAGCAAAATTTAAGCTACA
ACAAGGCAAGGCTTGACCGACAATTGCATGAAGAATCTGCTTAGGGTTAGGCGTTTTGCGCTGCTTCGCG
ATGTACGGGCCAGATATACGCGTTGACATTGATTATTGACTAGTTATTAATAGTAATCAATTACGGGGTC
ATTAGTTCATAGCCCATATATGGAGTTCCGCGTTACATAACTTACGGTAAATGGCCCGCCTGGCTGACCG
CCCAACGACCCCCGCCCATTGACGTCAATAATGACGTATGTTCCCATAGTAACGCCAATAGGGACTTTCC
ATTGACGTCAATGGGTGGAGTATTTACGGTAAACTGCCCACTTGGCAGTACATCAAGTGTATCATATGCC
AAGTACGCCCCCTATTGACGTCAATGACGGTAAATGGCCCGCCTGGCATTATGCCCAGTACATGACCTTA
TGGGACTTTCCTACTTGGCAGTACATCTACGTATTAGTCATCGCTATTACCATGGTGATGCGGTTTTGGC
AGTACATCAATGGGCGTGGATAGCGGTTTGACTCACGGGGATTTCCAAGTCTCCACCCCATTGACGTCAA
TGGGAGTTTGTTTTGGCACCAAAATCAACGGGACTTTCCAAAATGTCGTAACAACTCCGCCCCATTGACG
CAAATGGGCGGTAGGCGTGTACGGTGGGAGGTCTATATAAGCAGAGCTCTCTGGCTAACTAGAGAACCCA
CTGCTTACTGGCTTATCGAAATTAATACGACTCACTATAGGGAGACCCAAGCTGGCTAGCGTTTAAACTT
AAGCTTGCCATGCCCGTCTTCCACACGCGCACCATCGAGAGCATCTTGGAGCCCGTGGCTCAGCAGATCT
CCCACCTGGTCATCATGCACGAGGAGGGGGAGGTAGACGGCAAGGCCATCCCGGACCTCACCGCCCCCGT
GTCGGCCGTGCAGGCCGCTGTCAGCAACCTGGTGCGGGTTGGAAAAGAAACTGTGCAGACAACAGAAGAC
CAGATCTTGAAAAGGGATATGCCACCAGCATTCATCAAAGTAGAGAATGCCTGCACCAAGCTCGTTCGAG
CAGCCCAGATGCTGCAAGCAGATCCTTATTCAGTACCAGCTCGTGACTACCTAATTGATGGATCAAGAGG
CATCCTTTCTGGAACATCAGACTTACTTCTGACATTTGATGAAGCGGAGGTCCGTAAAATCATCCGTGTC
TGCAAAGGAATATTGGAATATCTGACTGTGGCAGAAGTAGTAGAGACTATGGAGGATTTGGTGACATATA
CAAAGAATCTAGGGCCAGGAATGACAAAGATGGCGAAAATGATCGATGAGAGACAACAGGAATTAACTCA
TCAGGAACATAGGGTTATGCTGGTGAACTCCATGAATACTGTGAAGGAGCTATTGCCTGTACTTATTTCA
GCTATGAAGATCTTTGTAACCACAAAAAACACTAAAAGCCAGGGAATAGAAGAGGCCTTGAAAAATCGCA
ATTTCACAGTAGAGAAAATGAGTGCTGAGATAAATGAAATAATCCGTGTATTACAACTCACTTCCTGGGA
TGAAGATGCCTGGGCCAGCAAGGACACTGAAGCCATGAAAAGAGCTTTAGCCCTAATAGATTCAAAGATG
AACCAGGCAAAAGGCTGGCTGAGAGATCCAAACGCACCTCCAGGGGATGCTGGTGAGCAAGCAATAAGGC
AGATCCTTGATGAAGCTGGAAAAGCAGGAGAATTGTGTGCAGGCAAAGAACGCAGGGAGATTCTGGGAAC
ATGCAAAACTTTGGGCCAAATGACTGATCAACTTGCTGATCTCCGAGCTAGAGGACAGGGTGCTACACCG
ATGGCAATGCAGAAGGCACAGCAGGTGTCACAAGGCCTGGATTTGCTCACTGCAAAAGTGGAGAATGCAG
CCCGGAAATTGGAGGCCATGACAAACTCTAAGCAGGCTATTGCAAAGAAGATTGATGCTGCTCAGAACTG
GCTTGCGGATCCCAACGGCGGAAGTGAAGGAGAAGAACACATTCGAGGAATTATGTCTGAAGCAAGGAAA
GTTGCAGAATTGTGTGAGGAGCCTAAAGAAAGAGATGATATCCTTCGCTCCTTGGGGGAAATCTCTGCTC
TGACAGCTAAGCTGTCAGATCTGCGACGACATGGGAAAGGCGACTCTCCTGAGGCCCGTGCATTGGCCAA
GCAAATAGCTACATCACTTCAGAACTTACAGTCCAAAACAAACAGAGCTGTAGCAAATACTAGGCCAGTT
AAAGCTGCTGTCCATTTGGAGGGCAAGATTGAGCAAGCCCAGAGGTGGATAGATAATCCTACAGTTGATG
ATCGGGGAGTAGGCCAGGCAGCAATTCGGGGTTTGGTTGCAGAAGGTCGTCGTCTAGCCAATGTCATGAT
GGGACCTTATCGTCAGGACCTGCTTGCCAAATGTGACCGTGTAGACCAGCTGGCTGCTCAGCTTGCTGAC
CTTGCAGCAAGAGGGGAAGGAGAGTCTCCTCAGGCTAGGGCAATTGCTGCTCAGCTTCAGGACTCCCTGA
AGGATCTCAAAGCACGGATGCAAGAAGCAATGACCCAGGAGGTGTCTGATGTTTTCAGTGACACTACAAC
CCCTATTAAGTTGTTAGCAGTAGCAGCCACTGCTCCTTCTGATACTCCCAATAGAGAAGAGGTGTTTGAA
GAAAGAGCAGCAAATTTTGAAAACCATGCTGCTAGACTGGGAGCAACAGCAGAAAAAGCAGCTGCAGTTG
GAACTGCTAATAAAACTACTGTGGAAGGCATTCAGGCAACAGTCAAATCTGCAAGGGAGCTTACACCACA
GGTAGTATCGGCTGCTCGAATCCTCCTGAGAAATCCTGGAAATCAAGCTGCTTATGAGCATTTTGAGACA
ATGAAAAACCAATGGATTGATAATGTAGAAAAGATGACAGGGCTGGTGGATGAGGCCATCGATACCAAGT
CTCTGTTGGATGCATCAGAAGAGGCTATTAAGAAGGATCTTGATAAATGTAAAGTTGCAATGGCCAATAT
GCAACCTCAGATGCTGGTAGCTGGAGCCACCAGCATTGCTAGACGAGCGAACCGCATCCTGCTTGTGGCA
AAACGGGAGGTTGAAAATTCAGAAGACCCTAAATTCAGGGAGGCTGTTAAAGCAGCTTCTGATGAGCTGA
GCAAAACCATATCACCGATGGTAATGGATGCTAAAGCTGTAGCAGGAAATATCTCTGATCCTGGTTTGCA
GAAGAGTTTCTTGGATTCTGGATACAGGATTCTGGGAGCTGTGGCCAAAGTCAGAGAAGCCTTTCAGCCT
CAGGAGCCAGACTTTCCCCCTCCTCCTCCTGACCTAGAGCATCTCCATCTGACTGATGAGCTTGCTCCTC
CAAAACCACCACTTCCAGAAGGTGAGGTTCCCCCACCCAGACCACCACCCCCTGAAGAAAAAGATGAGGT
CGAGATGATGGTGAGCAAGGGCGAGGAGCTGTTCACCGGGGTGGTGCCCATCCTGGTCGAGCTGGACGGC
GACGTAAACGGCCACAAGTTCAGCGTCCGCGGCGAGGGCGAGGGCGATGCCACCAACGGCAAGCTGACCC
TGAAGTTCATCTGCACCACCGGCAAGCTGCCCGTGCCCTGGCCCACCCTCGTGACCACCTTCGGCTACGG
CGTGGCCTGCTTCAGCCGCTACCCCGACCACATGAAGCAGCACGACTTCTTCAAGTCCGCCATGCCCGAA
GGCTACGTCCAGGAGCGCACCATCTCTTTCAAGGACGACGGTACCTACAAGACCCGCGCCGAGGTGAAGT
TCGAGGGCGACACCCTGGTGAACCGCATCGAGCTGAAGGGCATCGACTTCAAGGAGGACGGCAACATCCT
GGGGCACAAGCTGGAGTACAACTTCAACAGCCACAACGTCTATATCACGGCCGACAAGCAGAAGAACGGC
ATCAAGGCTAACTTCAAGATCCGCCACAACGTTGAGGACGGCAGCGTGCAGCTCGCCGACCACTACCAGC
AGAACACCCCCATCGGCGACGGCCCCGTGCTGCTGCCCGACAACCACTACCTGAGCCATCAGTCCGCCCT
GAGCAAAGACCCCAACGAGAAGCGCGATCACATGGTCCTGCTGGAGTTCGTGACCGCCGCCGGGTCCGGA
GGTGGATCTGCACAACTTGAAAAAGAGCTCCAGGCATTGGAAAAAGAGAATGCCCAACTTGAATGGGAGC
TGCAAGCCTTGGAGAAAGAGTCCGCCCAAGGAGGCAGCGGGGGTAGTCAGGCAAGTAAGAAAAAGTTGGC
ACAGTTGAAATGGAAACTCCAGGCCAATAAGAAGAAATTGGCCCAACTTAAGAAGAAACTTCAGGCTGGA
GGAAGCACCGGTAAAGGTGAAGAATTAATCAAGGAAAATATGCGTATGAAGGTGGTCATGGAAGGTTCGG
TCAACGGCCACCAATTCAAATGCACAGGTGAAGGAGAAGGCAATCCGTACATGGGAACTCAAACCATGAG
GATCAAAGTCATCGAGGGAGGACCCCTGCCATTTGCCTTTGACATTCTTGCCACGTCGTTCATGTATGGC
AGCCGTACTTTTATCAAGTACCCGAAAGGCATTCCTGATTTCTTTAAACAGTCCTTTCCTGAGGGTTTTA
CTTGGGAAAGAGTTACGAGATACGAAGATGGTGGAGTCGTCACCGTCATGCAGGACACCAGCCTTGAGGA
TGGCTGTCTCGTTTACCACGTCCAAGTCAGAGGGGTAAACTTTCCCTCCAATGGTCCCGTGATGCAGAAG
AAGACCAAGGGTTGGGAGCCTAATACAGAGATGATGTATCCAGCAGATGGTGGTCTGAGGGGATACACTC
ATATGGCACTGAAAGTTGATGGTGGTGGCCATCTGTCTTGCTCTTTCGTAACAACTTACAGGTCAAAAAA
GACCGTCGGGAACATCAAGATGCCCGGTATCCATGCCGTTGATCACCGCCTGGAAAGGTTAGAGGAAAGT
GACAATGAAATGTTCGTAGTACAACGCGAACACGCAGTTGCCAAGTTCGCCGGGCTTGGTGGTGGGATGG
ACGAGCTGTACAAGGCGGCCGCGGAGTTCCCAGAGCAGAAAGCAGGAGAAGCTATTAATCAGCCCATGAT
GATGGCTGCTAGGCAGTTGCATGACGAGGCTCGGAAATGGTCTAGCAAGGGTAACGACATCATTGCTGCT
GCTAAACGAATGGCGCTGCTCATGGCTGAGATGTCACGCCTGGTGCGAGGAGGCAGCGGAAACAAGCGTG
CCCTCATCCAGTGTGCAAAAGATATTGCTAAGGCATCGGATGAAGTCACTCGATTGGCCAAAGAGGTGGC
CAAGCAATGTACTGATAAACGCATTAGAACAAACCTCTTACAGGTCTGTGAGCGAATCCCAACCATCAGC
ACGCAGCTCAAAATTCTTTCCACAGTGAAAGCTACCATGCTGGGCAGGACTAACATCAGCGATGAAGAAT
CAGAACAGGCAACTGAGATGTTGGTTCATAACGCCCAGAACCTCATGCAGTCTGTGAAGGAAACTGTGAG
AGAAGCTGAAGCAGCATCCATTAAGATAAGAACAGATGCCGGATTCACTCTGCGCTGGGTCAGAAAGACC
CCATGGTATCAGTAAGAATTCTGCAGATATCCAGCACAGTGGCGGCCGCTCGAGTCTAGAGGGCCCGTTT
AAACCCGCTGATCAGCCTCGACTGTGCCTTCTAGTTGCCAGCCATCTGTTGTTTGCCCCTCCCCCGTGCC
TTCCTTGACCCTGGAAGGTGCCACTCCCACTGTCCTTTCCTAATAAAATGAGGAAATTGCATCGCATTGT
CTGAGTAGGTGTCATTCTATTCTGGGGGGTGGGGTGGGGCAGGACAGCAAGGGGGAGGATTGGGAAGACA
ATAGCAGGCATGCTGGGGATGCGGTGGGCTCTATGGCTTCTGAGGCGGAAAGAACCAGCTGGGGCTCTAG
GGGGTATCCCC
[124 nt withheld, positions 6102-6225]
C
[91 nt withheld, positions 6227-6317]
A
[49 nt withheld, positions 6319-6367]
CCTTTGACGTTGGAGTCCACGTTCTTT
[37 nt withheld, positions 6395-6431]
ACCCTATCTCGGTCTATTCTTTTGATTTATAAGGGATTTTGCCGATTTCGGCCTATTGGTTAAAAAATGA
GCTGATTTAACAAAAATTTAACGCGAATTAATTCTGTGGAATGTGTGTCAGTTAGGGTGTGGAAAGTCCC
CAGGCTCCCCAGCAGGCAGAAGTATGCAAAGCATGCATCTCAATTAGTCAGCAACCAGGTGTGGAAAGTC
CCCAGGCTCCCCAGCAGGCAGAAGTATGCAAAGCATGCATCTCAATTAGTCAGCAACCATAGTCCCGCCC
CTAACTCCGCCCATCCCGCCCCTAACTCCGCCCAGTTCCGCCCATTCTCCGCCCCATGGCTGACTAATTT
TTTTTATTTATGCAGAGGCCGAGGCCGCCTCTGCCTCTGAGCTATTCCAGAAGTAGTGAGGAGGCTTTTT
TGGAGGCCTAGGCTTTTGCAAAAAGCTCCCGGGAGCTTGTATATCCATTTTCGGATCTGATCAAGAGACA
GGATGAGGATCGTTTCGCATGATTGAACAAGATGGATTGCACGCAGGTTCTCCGGCCGCTTGGGTGGAGA
GGCTATTCGGCTATGACTGGGCACAACAGACAATCGGCTGCTCTGATGCCGCCGTGTTCCGGCTGTCAGC
GCAGGGGCGCCCGGTTCTTTTTGTCAAGACCGACCTGTCCGGTGCCCTGAATGAACTGCAGGACGAGGCA
GCGCGGCTATCGTGGCTGGCCACGACGGGCGTTCCTTGCGCAGCTGTGCTCGACGTTGTCACTGAAGCGG
GAAGGGACTGGCTGCTATTGGGCGAAGTGCCGGGGCAGGATCTCCTGTCATCTCACCTTGCTCCTGCCGA
GAAAGTATCCATCATGGCTGATGCAATGCGGCGGCTGCATACGCTTGATCCGGCTACCTGCCCATTCGAC
CACCAAGCGAAACATCGCATCGAGCGAGCACGTACTCGGATGGAAGCCGGTCTTGTCGATCAGGATGATC
TGGACGAAGAGCATCAGGGGCTCGCGCCAGCCGAACTGTTCGCCAGGCTCAAGGCGCGCATGCCCGACGG
CGAGGATCTCGTCGTGACCCATGGCGATGCCTGCTTGCCGAATATCATGGTGGAAAATGGCCGCTTTTCT
GGATTCATCGACTGTGGCCGGCTGGGTGTGGCGGACCGCTATCAGGACATAGCGTTGGCTACCCGTGATA
TTGCTGAAGAGCTTGGCGGCGAATGGGCTGACCGCTTCCTCGTGCTTTACGGTATCGCCGCTCCCGATTC
GCAGCGCATCGCCTTCTATCGCCTTCTTGACGAGTTCTTCTGAGCGGGACTCTGGGGTTCGAAATGACCG
ACCAAGCGACGCCCAACCTGCCATCACGAGATTTCGATTCCACCGCCGCCTTCTATGAAAGGTTGGGCTT
CGGAATCGTTTTCCGGGACGCCGGCTGGATGATCCTCCAGCGCGGGGATCTCATGCTGGAGTTCTTCGCC
CACCCCAACTTGTTTATTGCAGCTTATAATGGTTACAAATAAAGCAATAGCATCACAAATTTCACAAATA
AAGCATTTTTTTCACTGCATTCTAGTTGTGGTTTGTCCAAACTCATCAATGTATCTTATCATGTCTGTAT
ACCGTCGACCTCTAGCTAGAGCTTGGCGTAATCATGGTCATAGCTGTTTCCTGTGTGAAATTGTTATCCG
CTCACAATTCCACACAACATACGAGCCGGAAGCATAAAGTGTAAAGCCTGGGGTGCCTAATGAGTGAGCT
AACTCACATTAATTGCGTTGCGCTCACTGCCCGCTTTCCAGTCGGGAAACCTGTCGTGCCAGCTGCATTA
ATGAATCGGCCAACGCGCGGGGAGAGGCGGTTTGCGTATTGGGCGCTCTTCCGCTTCCTCGCTCACTGAC
TCGCTGCGCTCGGTCGTTCGGCTGCGGCGAGCGGTATCAGCTCACTCAAAGGCGGTAATACGGTTATCCA
CAGAATCAGGGGATAACGCAGGAAAGAACATGTGAGCAAAAGGCCAGCAAAAGGCCAGGAACCGTAAAAA
GGCCGCGTTGCTGGCGTTTTTCCATAGGCTCCGCCCCCCTGACGAGCATCACAAAAATCGACGCTCAAGT
CAGAGGTGGCGAAACCCGACAGGACTATAAAGATACCAGGCGTTTCCCCCTGGAAGCTCCCTCGTGCGCT
CTCCTGTTCCGACCCTGCCGCTTACCGGATACCTGTCCGCCTTTCTCCCTTCGGGAAGCGTGGCGCTTTC
TCATAGCTCACGCTGTAGGTATCTCAGTTCGGTGTAGGTCGTTCGCTCCAAGCTGGGCTGTGTGCACGAA
CCCCCCGTTCAGCCCGACCGCTGCGCCTTATCCGGTAACTATCGTCTTGAGTCCAACCCGGTAAGACACG
ACTTATCGCCACTGGCAGCAGCCACTGGTAACAGGATTAGCAGAGCGAGGTATGTAGGCGGTGCTACAGA
GTTCTTGAAGTGGTGGCCTAACTACGGCTACACTAGAAGAACAGTATTTGGTATCTGCGCTCTGCTGAAG
CCAGTTACCTTCGGAAAAAGAGTTGGTAGCTCTTGATCCGGCAAACAAACCACCGCTGGTAGCGGTGGTT
TTTTTGTTTGCAAGCAGCAGATTACGCGCAGAAAAAAAGGATCTCAAGAAGATCCTTTGATCTTTTCTAC
GGGGTCTGACGCTCAGTGGAACGAAAACTCACGTTAAGGGATTTTGGTCATGAGATTATCAAAAAGGATC
TTCACCTAGATCCTTTTAAATTAAAAATGAAGTTTTAAATCAATCTAAAGTATATATGAGTAAACTTGGT
CTGACAGTTACCAATGCTTAATCAGTGAGGCACCTATCTCAGCGATCTGTCTATTTCGTTCATCCATAGT
TGCCTGACTCCCCGTCGTGTAGATAACTACGATACGGGAGGGCTTACCATCTGGCCCCAGTGCTGCAATG
ATACCGCGAGACCCACGCTCACCGGCTCCAGATTTATCAGCAATAAACCAGCCAGCCGGAAGGGCCGAGC
GCAGAAGTGGTCCTGCAACTTTATCCGCCTCCATCCAGTCTATTAATTGTTGCCGGGAAGCTAGAGTAAG
TAGTTCGCCAGTTAATAGTTTGCGCAACGTTGTTGCCATTGCTACAGGCATCGTGGTGTCACGCTCGTCG
TTTGGTATGGCTTCATTCAGCTCCGGTTCCCAACGATCAAGGCGAGTTACATGATCCCCCATGTTGTGCA
AAAAAGCGGTTAGCTCCTTCGGTCCTCCGATCGTTGTCAGAAGTAAGTTGGCCGCAGTGTTATCACTCAT
GGTTATGGCAGCACTGCATAATTCTCTTACTGTCATGCCATCCGTAAGATGCTTTTCTGTGACTGGTGAG
TACTCAACCAAGTCATTCTGAGAATAGTGTATGCGGCGACCGAGTTGCTCTTGCCCGGCGTCAATACGGG
ATAATACCGCGCCACATAGCAGAACTTTAAAAGTGCTCATCATTGGAAAACGTTCTTCGGGGCGAAAACT
CTCAAGGATCTTACCGCTGTTGAGATCCAGTTCGATGTAACCCACTCGTGCACCCAACTGATCTTCAGCA
TCTTTTACTTTCACCAGCGTTTCTGGGTGAGCAAAAACAGGAAGGCAAAATGCCGCAAAAAAGGGAATAA
GGGCGACACGGAAATGTTGAATACTCATACTCTTCCTTTTTCAATATTATTGAAGCATTTATCAGGGTTA
TTGTCTCATGAGCGGATACATATTTGAATGTATTTAGAAAAATAAACAAATAGGGGTTCCGCGCACATTT
CCCCGAAAAGTGCCACCTGACGTC
